>Addgene plasmid #179442 | pDB-hCRY1-mScarlet-I-CD4-bla | addgene full sequence | sequence record 358021 | Addgene NGS Result
ACTTAGTACGGTTTCACAGGCGTGACACGTTTATTGAGTAGGATTACAGAGTATAACATAGAGTATAATA
TAGAGTATACAATAGTGACGTGGGATCCGCAGGTCGCCTTCAGTGCCGGCACCTGACACAGAAGAAGATG
CCTAGCCCAATGAAAAGCAGGAGGCCGGCGACGCCCCCCAGCACAATCAGGGCCATTGGCTGCACCGGGG
TCGACCATGTGGGCAGAACCTTGATGTTGGATTCCAGCAGGACCTGTCCCGAGTCACTCAGCAGACACTG
CCACATCCCCGCCTCAGGGTTCAGCACCCACACCGCCTTCTCCCGCTTCGAGACCTTTGCCTCCTTGTTC
TCCAGTTTCAAGCTCAGCATCAGCTTAGGGGAGGTGGGTCCCCACACCTCACAGGTCAAATTTTTCTGGA
GCTGAGTGGCTCTCATCACCACCAGGTTCACTTCCTGATGCAACTTTCCTGTTTTCGCTTCAAGGGCCAG
GGTGAGGTTTCCAGAGCCAGCATACTGAGGCAAGGCCTGGGGCAGGGTGAGGTGGAGCGGGAGCTTCTTG
CCCATCTGGAGCTTAGGGTCCTGGGTAACCCGTTTTACAGACACTTCCTTGTTCTTCAGGTCAAAGGTGA
TCCAAGACTTGGAGGAGGAAGCCCTCTCCGCCTGCCACCACAGCTCGCCACTGCCCGTCAGCTTTTCAAC
TGTAAAGGCGAGTGGGAAGGAGAACTCCACCTGTTCCCCCTCTTTCTTATAGACTATGCTGGAGGC
[543 nt withheld, positions 767-1309]
TCCCTGAGTGGCTGCTGGGAGGAGCGCCAGTTGCAGCACCAGAAGCAAGTGCCTAAAAGGGACTCCCCGG
TTCATGGTGGATCCCCAGGCTGGATCGGTCCCGGTGTCTTCTATGGAGGTCAAAACAGCGTGGATGGCGT
CTCCAGGCGATCTGACGGTTCACTAAACGAGCTCTGCTTATATAGACCTCCCACCGTACACGCCTACCGC
CCATTTGCGTCAATGGGGCGGAGTTGTTACGACATTTTGGAAAGTCCCGTTGATTTTGGTGCCAAAACAA
ACTCCCATTGACGTCAATGGGGTGGAGACTTGGAAATCCCCGTGAGTCAAACCGCTATCCACGCCCATTG
ATGTACTGCCAAAACCGCATCACCATGGTAATAGCGATGACTAATACGTAGATGTACTGCCAAGTAGGAA
AGTCCCATAAGGTCATGTACTGGGCATAATGCCAGGGAATTGACCTGCAGGCATGCAAGCTTGTCGACCA
GTATTCCTCCTGAATGTTTTCTGTGATTTAAGGGGGAAAAAAAAACTAGGTAAAGCTTGATTGCAAATAA
TTCAATGACAAAAATGTGATGAGTGTTTATTGACCTTATCTTCAAGATACTTATAGTCTAATTAGGTTGA
CATAAAAAAACTAAGCAATAAAAAATGTAAACAGTGTTAGAAACTGAAGAAACAGAAAATTTTTAAAAAC
TGGCAAATCCAACGTATAAATATTTTTCATATTAATTTAAATCACAAAATGACATCCCAAATCCAATTAA
ATTGAATGCAGGCAAGGCTTTCTGATACTTCTAATAAGGGCCAGCATTTTAAAAAATTTTGAACTATTCC
CAAATTGGAAATAATTTAGATTTTAGAAGCATCATAACAGATAAAAGAAATTTATCAACATTTAAGAGGC
AAAGATTTAGGGGAAAGTTCATAAAAAGATTATATTAATGTCACTAAAATAAACAGGCCACTTTAATTGT
TTTAGACTCATAGTTACATAGTAAGGAAATAAAAAAGTTGTCTTTTTCTAAGAAAAAACTTGACCACAAA
ATCATAAACATCTCTAATTTAAAGAGCATTGGTTCAGATGAATATAAAACTGGTGCAACAATTTCTCCAG
TACAGATGCATGTCTCTTGACCAAAAATTAACTGAGTTTGTAAAAATTGCTTAAAAATTAATGCCTCAAG
ATTTTCTGGTTTGAAAATAGAGATTTGCTCCATTTTTGAAATTATCTTAATTTATGTTAATTATATACTC
TTCTAAAGCAAGAAATACAGCTCTAAAATATTTACCTAATTAGTGCATTCGAAGCGATCGCTTAATTAAT
CAAATAACTTCGTATAATGTATGCTATACGAAGTTATGAAGTTCCTATACTATTTGAAGAATAGGAACTT
CGGAATAGGAACTTCTATACAGACATGATAAGATACATTGATGAGTTTGGACAAACCACAACTAGAATGC
AGTGAAAAAAATGCTTTATTTGTGAAATTTGTGATGCTATTGCTTTATTTGTAACCATTATAAGCTGCAA
TAAACAAGTTGGGGTCTCGAGTTAGCCCTCCCACACATAACCAGAGGGCAGCAATTCACGAATCCCAACT
GCCGTCGGCTGTCCATCACTGTCCTTCACTATGGCTTTGATCCCAGGATGCAGATCGAGAAGCACCTGTC
GGCACCGTCCGCAGGGGCTCAAGATGCCCCTGTTCTCATTTCCGATCGCGACGATACAAGTCAGGTTGCC
AGCTGCCGCAGCAGCAGCAGTGCCCAGCACCACGAGTTCTGCACAAGGTCCCCCAGTAAAATGATATACA
TTGACACCAGTGAAGATGCGGCCGTCGCTAGAGAGAGCTGCGCTGGCGACGCTGTAGTCTTCAGAGATGG
GGATGCTGTTGATTGTAGCCGTTGCTCTTTCAATGAGGGTGGATTCTTCTTGAGACAAAGGCTTGGCCAC
GTGAGGTCCAGGGTTCTCCTCCACGTCTCCAGCCTGCTTCAGCAGGCTGAAGTTAGTAGCTCCGCTTCCG
AATTCCTTGTACAGCTCGTCCATGCCGAGAGTGATCCCGGCGGCGGTCACGAACTCCAGCAGGACCATGT
GATCGCGCTTCTCGTTGGGGTCTTTGCTCAGCTTGGACTGGGTGCTCAGGTAGTGGTTGTCGGGCAGCAG
CACGGGGCCGTCGCCGATGGGGGTGTTCTGCTGGTAGTGGTCGGCGAGCTGCACGCTGCCGTCCTCGATG
TTGTGGCGGATCTTGAAGTTGGCCTTGATGCCGTTCTTCTGCTTGTCGGCGGTGATATAGACGTTGTCGC
TGATGGCGTTGTACTCCAGCTTGTGCCCCAGGATGTTGCCGTCCTCCTTGAAGTCGATGCCCTTCAGCTC
GATGCGGTTCACCAGGGTGTCGCCCTCGAACTTCACCTCGGCGCGGGTCTTGTAGTTGCCGTCGTCCTTG
AAGAAGATGGTGCGCTCCTGGACGTAGCCTTCGGGCATGGCGGACTTGAAGAAGTCGTGCTGCTTCATGT
GGTCGGGGTAGCGGGCGAAGCACTGCACGCCCCAGGTCAGGGTGGTCACGAGGGTGGGCCAGGGCACGGG
CAGCTTGCCGGTGGTGCAGATGAACTTCAGGGTCAGCTTGCCGTAGGTGGCATCGCCCTCGCCCTCGCCG
GACACGCTGAACTTGTGGCCGTTTACGTCGCCGTCCAGCTCGACCAGGATGGGCACCACCCCGGTGAACA
GCTCCTCGCCCTTGCTCACCATGGTGGCGGTACCTGCTCAGTGCTGATCAGATCCGAAAATGGATATACA
ATAGCTTTTTGCAAAAGCCTAGGCCTCCAAAAAAGCCTCCTCACTACTTCTGGAATAGCTCAGAGGCAGA
GGCGGCCTCGGCCTCTGCATAAATAAAAAAAATTAGTCAGCCATGGGGCGGAGAATGGGCGGAACTGGGC
GGAGTTAGGGGCGGGATGGGCGGAGTTAGGGGCGGGACTATGGTTGCTGACTAATTGAGATGCATGCTTT
GCATACTTCTGCCTGCTGGGGAGCCTGGGGACTTTCCACACCTGGTTGCTGACTAATTGAGATGCATGCT
TTGCATACTTCTGCCTGCCTGGGGAGCCTGGGGACTTTCCACACCCTAACTGACACACATTCCACAGCGT
TAAATTTTTGTTAAATCAGCTCAACACAAAAAACCAACACACAGATGTAATGAAAATAAAGATATTTTAT
TCAAAATAACTTCGTATAATGTATGCTATACGAAGTTATTAGATCTGAAGTTCCTATACTATTTGAAGAA
TAGGAACTTCGGAATAGGAACTTCAGATCTTTGCTAGCCTTGTCGTCATCGTCTTTGTAGTCACCGCTAC
CATGGTGATGGTGATGGTGACTAGTCTTGTACAGCTCGTCCATGCCGCCGGTGGAGTGGCGGCCCTCGGA
GCGTTCGTACTGTTCCACCACGGTGTAGTCCTCGTTGTGGGAGGTGATGTCCAACTTGCGGTCGACGTTG
TAGGCGCCGGGCATCTGCACGGGCTTCTTGGCCTTGTAGGTGGTCTTGAAGTCCGCCAGGTAGCGGCCGC
CGTCCTTCAGGCGCAGGGCCATCTTAATGTCGCCCTTCAGCACGCCGTCCTCGGGGTACAACCGCTCGGT
GGACGCTTCCCAGCCCATTGTCTTCTTCTGCATTACGGGGCCGTCAGGAGGGAAGTTGGTGCCGCGGAGC
TTCACCTTGTAGATCAGGGTGCCGTCCTCCAGGGAGGTGTCCTGGGTCACGGTCACGGCGCCGCCGTCCT
CGAAGTTCATCACGCGCTCCCACTTGAAGCCCTCGGGGAAGGACTGCTTATAGTAGTCGGGGATGTCGGC
GGGGTGCTTGATGAAGGCCCTGGAGCCGTACATGAACTGAGGGGACAGGATGTCCCAGGAGAAGGGCAGG
GGGCCACCCTTGGTCACCTTCAGCTTGGCGGTCTGGGTGCCCTCGTAGGGGCGGCCCTCGCCCTCGCCCT
CGATCTCGAACTCGTGGCCGTTCATGGAGCCCTCCATGTGCACCTTGAACCGCATGAACTCCTTGATCAC
TGCCTCGCCCTTGCTCACACCGGTGAAGTTCCTATACTTTCTAGAGAATAGGAACTTCGGAATAGGAACT
TCGCGGCCGCTATTAGTGCTCTGTCTCTGGACTTTAGGACCAATACTCTGTGTGTCTTCTTCTTGACTAG
GACGTTTCCCACCACTGAGACCAGTGCCCATGGAGCTTCTTCCTGCACATTTAAAAAATGTATGTTTAAG
ATAGGAAAAGGAAAAAGAACAGTATGCTCCAATGCTTCATTCTTACCTTGCTTCAACAGGTGAGTTTGCT
GACTGTCGCCATGAGCATAGTGTAAAATACCACTCCCTTGAGAGCAACCTGTTAGTATTTAAAACACAGT
AAAATTACTTAAAATCAAATCCAAGATGTATGTATTATTAAGTCTACAAATCCAACTTTTAGCGCTTGTA
CTTAAGGTCATTTATATGCTTTTAAGACTAAATCTCAATCTTCCTATGAACCAAAAATCACATGCTCAAA
CCAGGAAAACTTAAATTTAGGCTCACAGAAGTGTTGACAGCTCAAAGGAAAAATCATTGATGATCATTTT
CTAAAAAACATTTCCTTACTAGATGACAATTTGAAACTTGACCATGAAGGTAAAACATAGGGGCAAGAGT
GAGATAGACATTCCTCCCTCACTCTTGTCCCTTTTCCCACGCTTTTCCTTCAGAGCTCCTCCAAACATAT
TTCCTTGAGGATAAGGGAATAAGGGCCTGCCCGATGAGTTAAACAATTCAAATCATACGACAAGCAGAAG
ACACAGACTATGTGGCAGTTACCTAGCCTAAGCAATCCTATCAACCCTTCTAAAAACAAACACTATTATA
GGAGAATAGGTTGGCTAGAACAGAGAAGTATGTTTTAGGGAAACATTTCTGTCAGTGTGTCCAGTTTATG
GAAAAATATGAGTTTAAACCTTAAGGGCCGGCCCATATGGTGCACTCTCAGTACAATCTGCTCTGATGCC
GCATAGTTAAGCCAGCCCCGACACCCGCCAACACCCGCTGACGCGCCCTGACGGGCTTGTCTGCTCCCGG
CATCCGCTTACAGACAAGCTGTGACCGTCTCCGGGAGCTGCATGTGTCAGAGGTTTTCACCGTCATCACC
GAAACGCGCGAGACGAAAGGGCCTCGTGATACGCCTATTTTTATAGGTTAATGTCATGATAATAATGGTT
TCTTAGACGTCAGGTGGCACTTTTCGGGGAAATGTGCGCGGAACCCCTATTTGTTTATTTTTCTAAATAC
ATTCAAATATGTATCCGCTCATGAGACAATAACCCTGATAAATGCTTCAATAATATTGAAAAAGGAAGAG
TATGAGTATTCAACATTTCCGTGTCGCCCTTATTCCCTTTTTTGCGGCATTTTGCCTTCCTGTTTTTGCT
CACCCAGAAACGCTGGTGAAAGTAAAAGATGCTGAAGATCAGTTGGGTGCACGAGTGGGTTACATCGAAC
TGGATCTCAACAGCGGTAAGATCCTTGAGAGTTTTCGCCCCGAAGAACGTTTTCCAATGATGAGCACTTT
TAAAGTTCTGCTATGTGGCGCGGTATTATCCCGTATTGACGCCGGGCAAGAGCAACTCGGTCGCCGCATA
CACTATTCTCAGAATGACTTGGTTGAGTACTCACCAGTCACAGAAAAGCATCTTACGGATGGCATGACAG
TAAGAGAATTATGCAGTGCTGCCATAACCATGAGTGATAACACTGCGGCCAACTTACTTCTGACAACGAT
CGGAGGACCGAAGGAGCTAACCGCTTTTTTGCACAACATGGGGGATCATGTAACTCGCCTTGATCGTTGG
GAACCGGAGCTGAATGAAGCCATACCAAACGACGAGCGTGACACCACGATGCCTGTAGCAATGGCAACAA
CGTTGCGCAAACTATTAACTGGCGAACTACTTACTCTAGCTTCCCGGCAACAATTAATAGACTGGATGGA
GGCGGATAAAGTTGCAGGACCACTTCTGCGCTCGGCCCTTCCGGCTGGCTGGTTTATTGCTGATAAATCT
GGAGCCGGTGAGCGTGGGTCTCGCGGTATCATTGCAGCACTGGGGCCAGATGGTAAGCCCTCCCGTATCG
TAGTTATCTACACGACGGGGAGTCAGGCAACTATGGATGAACGAAATAGACAGATCGCTGAGATAGGTGC
CTCACTGATTAAGCATTGGTAACTGTCAGACCAAGTTTACTCATATATACTTTAGATTGATTTAAAACTT
CATTTTTAATTTAAAAGGATCTAGGTGAAGATCCTTTTTGATAATCTCATGACCAAAATCCCTTAACGTG
AGTTTTCGTTCCACTGAGCGTCAGACCCCGTAGAAAAGATCAAAGGATCTTCTTGAGATCCTTTTTTTCT
GCGCGTAATCTGCTGCTTGCAAACAAAAAAACCACCGCTACCAGCGGTGGTTTGTTTGCCGGATCAAGAG
CTACCAACTCTTTTTCCGAAGGTAACTGGCTTCAGCAGAGCGCAGATACCAAATACTGTTCTTCTAGTGT
AGCCGTAGTTAGGCCACCACTTCAAGAACTCTGTAGCACCGCCTACATACCTCGCTCTGCTAATCCTGTT
ACCAGTGGCTGCTGCCAGTGGCGATAAGTCGTGTCTTACCGGGTTGGACTCAAGACGATAGTTACCGGAT
AAGGCGCAGCGGTCGGGCTGAACGGGGGGTTCGTGCACACAGCCCAGCTTGGAGCGAACGACCTACACCG
AACTGAGATACCTACAGCGTGAGCTATGAGAAAGCGCCACGCTTCCCGAAGGGAGAAAGGCGGACAGGTA
TCCGGTAAGCGGCAGGGTCGGAACAGGAGAGCGCACGAGGGAGCTTCCAGGGGGAAACGCCTGGTATCTT
TATAGTCCTGTCGGGTTTCGCCACCTCTGACTTGAGCGTCGATTTTTGTGATGCTCGTCAGGGGGGCGGA
GCCTATGGAAAAACGCCAGCAACGCGGCCTTTTTACGGTTCCTGGCCTTTTGCTGGCCTTTTGCTCACAT
GTTCTTTCCTGCGTTATCCCCTGATTCTGTGGATAACCGTATTACCGCCTTTGAGTGAGCTGATACCGCT
CGCCGCAGCCGAACGACCGAGCGCAGCGAGTCAGTGAGCGAGGAAGCGGAAGAGCGCCCAATACGCAAAC
CGCCTCTCCCCGCGCGTTGGCCGATTCATTAATGCAGCTGGCACGACAGGTTTCCCGACTGGAAAGCGGG
CAGTGAGCGCAACGCAATTAATGTGAGTTAGCTCACTCATTAGGCACCCCAGGCTTTACACTTTATGCTT
CCGGCTCGTATGTTGTGTGGAATTGTGAGCGGATAACAATTTCACACAGGAAACAGCTATGACCATGATT
ACGCCAAGCTTGGGCTGCAGGTCGGGGAGAGGAGTGTTAGTAACCGCGACGCTGGTGGGGGTCGGCTTGT
TAAGAGGGGCGCTGCTAACGCTGCAAGAGTGGGTTGTCAGCGTGGGGCCGGTGCTACTGGAATCGATACC
GGCATGATTGACAGCCTGGGCGAGGATGTCACCTGATGGTGATAAGAAGACACGGGAG
Features (pLannotate 1.2.2; 27 found; start..end, strand, type, name):
    113..1384    -  CDS            CD4 (truncated) (sequence partly withheld): truncated human CD4 cell surface glycoprotein lacking the cytoplasmic tail
   1479..1682    -  promoter       CMV promoter: human cytomegalovirus (CMV) immediate early promoter
   1683..1765    -  enhancer       CMV enhancer (fragment): human cytomegalovirus immediate early enhancer; contains an 18-bp deletion relative to the standard CMV enhancer
   1771..1791    +  misc_feature   MCS (fragment): pUC18/19 multiple cloning site
   2643..2676    -  protein_bind   loxP: Cre-mediated recombination occurs in the 8-bp core sequence (GCATACAT). Cre recombinase
   2738..2859    -  polyA_signal   SV40 poly(A) signal: SV40 polyadenylation signal
   2871..3268    -  CDS            BSD (fragment): blasticidin S deaminase; Aspergillus terreus BSD; confers resistance to blasticidin
   3345..4061    -  CDS            mCerulean: mCerulean is a basic (constitutively fluorescent) cyan fluorescent protein published in 2005, derived from Aequorea victoria. It is reported to be a very rapidly-maturing monomer.
   4117..4447    -  promoter       SV40 promoter: SV40 enhancer and early promoter
   4456..4482    -  rep_origin     f1 ori (fragment): f1 bacteriophage origin of replication; arrow indicates direction of (+) strand synthesis
   4483..4530    -  polyA_signal   poly(A) signal: synthetic polyadenylation signal
   4535..4568    -  protein_bind   loxP: Cre-mediated recombination occurs in the 8-bp core sequence (GCATACAT). Cre recombinase
   4671..4688    -  CDS            6xHis: 6xHis affinity tag
   4695..5387    -  CDS            mScarlet-I: mScarlet-I is a basic (constitutively fluorescent) red fluorescent protein published in 2016, derived from synthetic construct. It is reported to be a rapidly-maturing monomer with moderate acid sensitivity.
   5394..5441    -  protein_bind   FRT: FLP-mediated recombination occurs in the 8-bp core sequence TCTAGAAA (Turan and Bode, 2011). FLP recombinase from the Saccharomyces cerevisiae 2μ plasmid
   5451..5552    -  CDS            CRY1 (fragment): CRY1_HUMAN - Also known as PHLL1. Experimental evidence at protein level: Swiss-Prot protein existence level 1. Transcriptional repressor which forms a core component of the circadian clock. The circadian clock, an internal time-keeping system, regulates various physiological processes through the generation of approximately 24 hour circadian rhythms in gene expression, which are translated into rhythms in metabolism and behavior. It is derived from the Latin roots 'circa' (about) and 'diem' (day) and acts as an important regulator of a wide array of physiological functions including metabolis
   5612..5695    -  CDS            Cry1 (fragment): CRY1_MOUSE - Experimental evidence at protein level: Swiss-Prot protein existence level 1. Transcriptional repressor which forms a core component of the circadian clock. The circadian clock, an internal time-keeping system, regulates various physiological processes through the generation of approximately 24 hour circadian rhythms in gene expression, which are translated into rhythms in metabolism and behavior. It is derived from the Latin roots 'circa' (about) and 'diem' (day) and acts as an important regulator of a wide array of physiological functions including metabolism, sleep, body temper
   6313..6364    -  misc_feature   bom (fragment): basis of mobility region from pBR322
   6466..6501    -  CDS            rop (fragment): Rop protein, which maintains plasmids at low copy number; rop
   6596..6700    +  promoter       AmpR promoter: bla
   6701..7561    +  CDS            AmpR: β-lactamase; bla; confers resistance to ampicillin, carbenicillin, and related antibiotics
   7732..8320    +  rep_origin     ori: high-copy-number ColE1/pMB1/pBR322/pUC origin of replication
   8503..8595    +  CDS            lacI (fragment): lac repressor; lacI; The lac repressor binds to the lac operator to inhibit transcription in E. coli. This inhibition can be relieved by adding lactose or isopropyl-β-D-thiogalactopyranoside (IPTG).
   8608..8629    +  protein_bind   CAP binding site: CAP binding activates transcription in the presence of cAMP. E. coli catabolite activator protein
   8644..8674    +  promoter       lac promoter: promoter for the E. coli lac operon
   8682..8698    +  protein_bind   lac operator: The lac repressor binds to the lac operator to inhibit transcription in E. coli. This inhibition can be relieved by adding lactose or isopropyl-β-D-thiogalactopyranoside (IPTG). lac repressor encoded by lacI
   8753..8914    -  CDS            UL122 (fragment): VIE2_HCMVT - Experimental evidence at protein level: Swiss-Prot protein existence level 1. Stimulates viral early and late gene expression and thus play a crucial role in the regulation of productive infection. In addition, activates quiescent cells to reenter the cell cycle and upregulates several E2F-responsive genes, which are responsible for pushing the cell into S phase. In S-phase, inhibits cellular DNA synthesis and blocks further cell cycle progression. From Human cytomegalovirus (strain Towne) (HHV-5) (Human herpesvirus 5).
