[The description below was written by a language model from this plasmid's Addgene catalogue record and pLannotate feature annotations shown in this document.]
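Description:
pDB-hCRY1-mScarlet-I-CD4-bla is a CRISPR homology-directed repair donor plasmid designed to fuse the red fluorescent protein mScarlet-I to the C-terminus of the endogenous human CRY1 gene, which encodes a core transcriptional repressor of the circadian clock. It is built on the pDB backbone, a pUC57 derivative, and is maintained in E. coli through a high-copy ColE1/pUC-type origin with ampicillin resistance. The donor carries no nuclease or guide itself and is meant to be co-delivered with a separate Cas9/sgRNA plasmid.

The knock-in payload sits between homology arms matching the genomic region around the CRY1 stop codon. The annotated CRY1 coding fragments lie in the upstream arm, and silent mutations were introduced so the donor is not cut by Cas9/sgRNA. The mScarlet-I sequence has no promoter of its own, so expression depends on in-frame integration at the CRY1 locus. An FRT site lies between the CRY1 fragment and mScarlet-I, and the fluorescent protein carries C-terminal tags: the record lists His/Flag, although only the 6xHis tag is annotated in the feature table. Downstream, two loxP sites flank a positive selection cassette in which an SV40 promoter drives mCerulean linked by P2A to blasticidin S deaminase, ending in an SV40 poly(A) signal. This allows integrants to be enriched by drug selection or cyan fluorescence, and the cassette can in principle be removed with Cre. Outside the homology arms, a CMV-driven truncated human CD4 lacking its cytoplasmic tail serves as a negative selection marker, since its surface expression flags cells that integrated the plasmid backbone randomly rather than by homologous recombination. The resulting knock-in cells are intended for live-cell imaging of CRY1 protein dynamics.
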