Addgene plasmid #179442: pDB-hCRY1-mScarlet-I-CD4-bla
Purpose: Donor vector to knock in mScarlet-I C-terminal to human CRY1 gene
Depositing lab: Achim Kramer. Publication: Live-cell imaging of circadian clock protein dynamics in CRISPR-generated knock-in cells. Gabriel CH, Del Olmo M, Zehtabian A, Jager M, Reischl S, van Dijk H, Ulbricht C, Rakhymzhan A, Korte T, Koller B, Grudziecki A, Maier B, Herrmann A, Niesner R, Zemojtel T, Ewers H, Granada AE, Herzel H, Kramer A. Nat Commun. 2021 Jun 18;12(1):3796. doi: 10.1038/s41467-021-24086-9. PubMed 34145278.
Backbone
  Vector backbone: pDB, derived from pUC57
  Backbone manufacturer: none
  Backbone size w/o insert (bp): 8200
  Total vector size (bp): 8927
  Modifications to backbone: regions homologous to the hCRY1 genomic region (surrounding STOP codon) flank insert+positive selection cassette (mCerulean-P2A-blaR). Silent mutations to the hCRY1 genomic sequence were inserted to avoid donor vector targeting by Cas9/sgRNA. Negative Selection cassette expresses hCD4. Should be used together with Cas9/sgRNA plasmid #179453
  Vector type: CRISPR
  Selectable markers: Blasticidin
Growth in bacteria
  Bacterial resistance: Ampicillin, 100 μg/mL
  Growth temperature: 37°C
  Growth strain: DH5alpha
  Copy number: High Copy
Gene/Insert
  Gene/Insert name: mScarletI
  Species: Synthetic
  Insert size (bp): 693
  Promoter: None
  Tag / fusion protein: His/Flag (C terminal on insert)
  Cloning method: Restriction Enzyme; 5′ cloning site AgeI (not destroyed); 3′ cloning site SpeI (not destroyed)
  Sequencing primers: 5′ --; 3′ --
Resource information
  A portion of this plasmid was derived from a plasmid made by: hCD4 was cloned from Addgene #35712, mScarlet was cloned from #98839
Terms and licenses: Academic/Nonprofit Terms; Industry Terms: Not Available to Industry
How to cite: pDB-hCRY1-mScarlet-I-CD4-bla was a gift from Achim Kramer (Addgene plasmid # 179442 ; http://n2t.net/addgene:179442 ; RRID:Addgene_179442)
